Addgene plasmid #125243: pCI-syn-fRGECO1
Purpose: Expresses red fluorescent calcium sensor in hippocampal slices
Depositing lab: Katalin Torok. Depositing organization: City, University of London. Publication: The kinetic mechanisms of fast-decay red-fluorescent genetically encoded calcium indicators. Kerruth S, Coates C, Durst CD, Oertner TG, Torok K. J Biol Chem. 2019 Mar 15;294(11):3934-3946. doi: 10.1074/jbc.RA118.004543. Epub 2019 Jan 16. PubMed 30651353.
Backbone
  Vector backbone: pCI
  Backbone manufacturer: Promega
  Backbone size w/o insert (bp): 3684
  Total vector size (bp): 5097
  Modifications to backbone: CMV promoter replaced by synapsin promoter
  Vector type: Mammalian Expression
Growth in bacteria
  Bacterial resistance: Ampicillin, 100 μg/mL
  Growth temperature: 37°C
  Growth strain: DH5alpha
  Copy number: High Copy
Gene/Insert
  Gene/Insert name: fRGECO1 (alt name: jRGECO1a EF-1)
  Species: R. norvegicus (rat), G. gallus (chicken); Discosoma sp. (Sea anemone)
  Insert size (bp): 1413
  Mutation: D323A
  Promoter: synapsin
  Cloning method: Restriction Enzyme; 5′ cloning site EcoRI (not destroyed); 3′ cloning site NotI (not destroyed)
  Sequencing primers: 5′ T7; 3′ TCCACCATGGTGCAGAACGAGCTTGCTCTTAAG
Resource information
  A portion of this plasmid was derived from a plasmid made by: Addgene #61563
Terms and licenses: Academic/Nonprofit Terms; Industry Terms: Not Available to Industry
Depositor comments: fRGECO1 is the D323A variant of the jRGECO1a gene cloned from the pGP-CMV vector (#61563) published by Dana et al. 2016.
How to cite: pCI-syn-fRGECO1 was a gift from Katalin Torok (Addgene plasmid # 125243 ; http://n2t.net/addgene:125243 ; RRID:Addgene_125243)
