[The description below was written by a language model from this plasmid's Addgene catalogue record and pLannotate feature annotations shown in this document.]
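Description:
pCI-syn-fRGECO1 is a mammalian expression plasmid of about 5.1 kb, built on the Promega pCI backbone with the original CMV promoter replaced by the human synapsin I promoter, which restricts expression to neurons. It is propagated in E. coli as a high-copy plasmid through a ColE1/pUC-type origin and selected with ampicillin via the β-lactamase gene. An f1 origin is also present, allowing single-stranded DNA production. Downstream of the synapsin promoter sit the pCI chimeric β-globin/immunoglobulin intron, which generally improves transcript processing and expression, a T7 promoter that serves as a sequencing primer site, and the remnant of the multiple cloning site. An SV40 polyadenylation signal terminates the transcript.

The 1.4 kb insert, cloned between EcoRI and NotI, encodes fRGECO1, the D323A variant of the red calcium indicator jRGECO1a (also called jRGECO1a EF-1), subcloned from a pGP-CMV parent plasmid. The annotation shows the typical sensor architecture: a short N-terminal leader carrying His-tag, T7 gene 10 and Xpress epitope sequences, a calmodulin-binding peptide from smooth muscle myosin light chain kinase, a red fluorescent protein domain and a C-terminal calmodulin. The fluorescent domain was matched automatically to HyPerRed, presumably because the two sensors share a related red fluorescent protein core, and the calmodulin was matched to the human protein although the record lists rat. Calcium binding to calmodulin drives its interaction with the peptide and changes fluorescence. The alternative name suggests the mutation lies in the first EF-hand, and the associated publication concerns fast-decay indicators. The two sequence records, depositor and NGS, carry identical feature sets with a small coordinate offset. The stated use is expressing the sensor in hippocampal slices.
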