Features (pLannotate 1.2.2; 19 found; start..end, strand, type, name):
     86..533     +  promoter       hSyn promoter: human synapsin I promoter; confers neuron-specific expression (Kügler et al., 2003)
    570..702     +  intron         chimeric intron: chimera between introns from human β-globin and immunoglobulin heavy chain genes
    747..765     +  promoter       T7 promoter: promoter for bacteriophage T7 RNA polymerase
    765..783     +  misc_feature   MCS (fragment): multiple cloning site
    904..924     +  CDS            capTEV™ (fragment): composite tag for in vivo biotinylation, TEV protease cleavage, and 6xHis tagging
    925..957     +  CDS            T7 tag (gene 10 leader): leader peptide from bacteriophage T7 gene 10 promotes efficient translation in E. coli
    961..984     +  CDS            Xpress™ tag: Xpress™ epitope tag, including an enterokinase recognition and cleavage site
   1012..1068    +  CDS            calmodulin-binding peptide: calmodulin-binding peptide from avian smooth muscle myosin light chain kinase
   1074..1800    +  CDS            HyPerRed (fragment): red fluorescent genetically encoded indicator for H2O2 ()
   1807..2247    +  CDS            CALM1: CALM1_HUMAN - Also known as CALM, CAM, CAM1. Experimental evidence at protein level: Swiss-Prot protein existence level 1. (Microbial infection) Required for Legionella pneumophila SidJ glutamylase activity. From Homo sapiens (Human).
   2274..2395    -  polyA_signal   SV40 poly(A) signal: SV40 polyadenylation signal
   2418..2486    -  CDS            large T antigen (fragment): large T antigen from SV40 (simian virus 40)
   2505..2572    +  CDS            lacZα (fragment): LacZα fragment of β-galactosidase; lacZ fragment
   2576..3004    +  rep_origin     f1 ori (sequence partly withheld): f1 bacteriophage origin of replication; arrow indicates direction of (+) strand synthesis
   3032..3131    -  misc_feature   bom (fragment): basis of mobility region from pBR322
   3233..3268    -  CDS            rop (fragment): Rop protein, which maintains plasmids at low copy number; rop
   3363..3467    +  promoter       AmpR promoter: bla
   3468..4328    +  CDS            AmpR: β-lactamase; bla; confers resistance to ampicillin, carbenicillin, and related antibiotics
   4499..5087    +  rep_origin     ori: high-copy-number ColE1/pMB1/pBR322/pUC origin of replication
>Addgene plasmid #125243 | pCI-syn-fRGECO1 | depositor full sequence | sequence record 239602 | pCI-syn-fRGECO1 sequence 5097 bps
ACGCGGCCTTTTACGGTTCCTGGCCTTTGCTGGCCTTTTGCTCACATGGCTCGACAGATCTAATCTGCAG
AGGGCCCTGCGTATGAGTGCAAGTGGGTTTTAGGACCAGGATGAGGCGGGGTGGGGGTGCCTACCTGACG
ACCGACCCCGACCCACTGGACAAGCACCCAACCCCCATTCCCCAAATTGCGCATCCCCTATCAGAGAGGG
GGAGGGGAAACAGGATGCGGCGAGGCGCGTGCGCACTGCCAGCTTCAGCACCGCGGACAGTGCCTTCGCC
CCCGCCTGGCGGCGCGCGCCACCGCCGCCTCAGCACTGAAGGCGCGCTGACGTCACTCGCCGGTCCCCCG
CAAACTCCCCTTCCCGGCCACCTTGGTCGCGTCCGCGCCGCCGCCGGCCCAGCCGGACCGCACCACGCGA
GGCGCGAGATAGGGGGGCACGGGCGCGACCATCTGCGCTGCGGCGCCGGCGACTCAGCGCTGCCTCAGTC
TGCGGTGGGCAGCGGAGGAGTCGTGTCGTGCCTGAGAGCGCAGCTGCAGCTAGGAAGTTGGTCGTGAGGC
ACTGGGCAGGTAAGTATCAAGGTTACAAGACAGGTTTAAGGAGACCAATAGAAACTGGGCTTGTCGAGAC
AGAGAAGACTCTTGCGTTTCTGATAGGCACCTATTGGTCTTACTGACATCCACTTTGCCTTTCTCTCCAC
AGGTGTCCACTCCCAGTTCAATTACAGCTCTTAAGGCTAGAGTACTTAATACGACTCACTATAGGCTAGC
GCTACCGGACTCAAGCTTGGTACCGAACTCGGATCCACTAGTAACGGCCGCCAGTGTGCTGGAATTCATG
CTGCAGAACGAGCTTGCTCTTAAGTTGGCTGGACTTGATATTAACAAGACTGGAGGAGGTTCTCATCATC
ATCATCATCATGGTATGGCTAGCATGACTGGTGGACAGCAAATGGGTCGGGATCTGTACGACGATGACGA
TAAGGATCTCGCAACAATGGTCGACTCATCACGTCGTAAGTGGAATAAGGCAGGTCACGCAGTCAGAGCT
ATAGGTCGGCTGAGCTCACCCGTGGTTTCCGAGCGGATGTACCCCGAGGACGGCGCCCTGAAGAGCGAGA
TCAAGAAGGGGCTGAGGCTGAAGGACGGCGGCCACTACGCCGCCGAGGTCAAGACCACCTACAAGGCCAA
GAAGCCCGTGCAGCTGCCCGGCGCCTACATCGTGGACATCAAGTTGGACATCGTGTCCCACAACGAGGAC
TACACCATCGTGGAACAGTGCGAACGCGCCGAGGGCCGCCACTCCACCGGCGGCATGGACGAGCTGTACA
AGGGAGGTACAGGCGGGAGTCTGGTGAGCAAGGGCGAGGAGGATAACATGGCCATCATCAAGGAGTTCAT
GCGCTTCAAGGTGCACATGGAGGGCTCCGTGAACGGCCACGAGTTCGAGATCGAGGGCGAGGGCGAGGGC
CGCCCCTACGAGGCCTTTCAGACCGCTAAGCTGAAGGTGACCAAGGGTGGCCCCCTGCCCTTCGCCTGGG
ACATCCTGTCCCCTCAGTTCATGTACGGCTCCAAGGCCTACATTAAGCACCCAGCCGACATCCCCGACTA
CTTCAAGCTGTCCTTCCCCGAGGGCTTCAGGTGGGAGCGCGTGATGAACTTCGAGGACGGCGGCATTATT
CACGTGAACCAGGACTCCTCCCTGCAGGACGGCGTATTCATCTACAAGGTGAAGCTGCGCGGCACCAACT
TCCCCCCCGACGGCCCCGTAATGCAGAAGAAGACCATGGGCTGGGAGGCTACGCGTGACGACCTGACTGA
AGAGCAGATCGCAGAATTTAAAGAGGCTTTCTCCCTATTTGCCAAGGACGGGGATGGGACGATAACAACC
AAGGAGCTTGGGACGGTGTTCCGATCGCTGGGGCAGAACCCCACAGAAGCAGAGCTGCAGGACATGATCA
ATGAAGTAGATGCCGACGGTGACGGCACATTCGACTTCCCTGAGTTCCTGACGATGATGGCAAGAAAAAT
GAATGACACAGACAGTGAAGAGGAAATTCGCGAAGCGTTCCGCGTGTTTGATAAGGACGGCAATGGCTAC
ATCGGCGCAGCAGAGCTTCGCCACGTGATGACAGACCTTGGAGAGAAGTTAACAGATGAGGAGGTTGATG
AAATGATCAGGGTAGCAGACATCGATGGGGATGGTCAGGTAAACTACGAAGAGTTTGTACAAATGATGAC
AGCGAAGTAGGCGGCCGCTTCGAGCAGACATGATAAGATACATTGATGAGTTTGGACAAACCACAACTAG
AATGCAGTGAAAAAAATGCTTTATTTGTGAAATTTGTGATGCTATTGCTTTATTTGTAACCATTATAAGC
TGCAATAAACAAGTTAACAACAACAATTGCATTCATTTTATGTTTCAGGTTCAGGGGGAGATGTGGGAGG
TTTTTTAAAGCAAGTAAAACCTCTACAAATGTGGTAAAATCGATAAGGATCCGGGCTGGCGTAATAGCGA
AGAGGCCCGCACCGATCGCCCTTCCCAACAGTTGCGCAGCCTGAATGGCGAATGG
[124 nt withheld, positions 2576-2699]
C
[91 nt withheld, positions 2701-2791]
A
[49 nt withheld, positions 2793-2841]
CCTTTGACGTTGGAGTCCACGTTCTTT
[37 nt withheld, positions 2869-2905]
ACCCTATCTCGGTCTATTCTTTTGATTTATAAGGGATTTTGCCGATTTCGGCCTATTGGTTAAAAAATGA
GCTGATTTAACAAAAATTTAACGCGAATTTTAACAAAATATTAACGCTTACAATTTCCTGATGCGGTATT
TTCTCCTTACGCATCTGTGCGGTATTTCACACCGCATATGGTGCACTCTCAGTACAATCTGCTCTGATGC
CGCATAGTTAAGCCAGCCCCGACACCCGCCAACACCCGCTGACGCGCCCTGACGGGCTTGTCTGCTCCCG
GCATCCGCTTACAGACAAGCTGTGACCGTCTCCGGGAGCTGCATGTGTCAGAGGTTTTCACCGTCATCAC
CGAAACGCGCGAGACGAAAGGGCCTCGTGATACGCCTATTTTTATAGGTTAATGTCATGATAATAATGGT
TTCTTAGACGTCAGGTGGCACTTTTCGGGGAAATGTGCGCGGAACCCCTATTTGTTTATTTTTCTAAATA
CATTCAAATATGTATCCGCTCATGAGACAATAACCCTGATAAATGCTTCAATAATATTGAAAAAGGAAGA
GTATGAGTATTCAACATTTCCGTGTCGCCCTTATTCCCTTTTTTGCGGCATTTTGCCTTCCTGTTTTTGC
TCACCCAGAAACGCTGGTGAAAGTAAAAGATGCTGAAGATCAGTTGGGTGCACGAGTGGGTTACATCGAA
CTGGATCTCAACAGCGGTAAGATCCTTGAGAGTTTTCGCCCCGAAGAACGTTTTCCAATGATGAGCACTT
TTAAAGTTCTGCTATGTGGCGCGGTATTATCCCGTATTGACGCCGGGCAAGAGCAACTCGGTCGCCGCAT
ACACTATTCTCAGAATGACTTGGTTGAGTACTCACCAGTCACAGAAAAGCATCTTACGGATGGCATGACA
GTAAGAGAATTATGCAGTGCTGCCATAACCATGAGTGATAACACTGCGGCCAACTTACTTCTGACAACGA
TCGGAGGACCGAAGGAGCTAACCGCTTTTTTGCACAACATGGGGGATCATGTAACTCGCCTTGATCGTTG
GGAACCGGAGCTGAATGAAGCCATACCAAACGACGAGCGTGACACCACGATGCCTGTAGCAATGGCAACA
ACGTTGCGCAAACTATTAACTGGCGAACTACTTACTCTAGCTTCCCGGCAACAATTAATAGACTGGATGG
AGGCGGATAAAGTTGCAGGACCACTTCTGCGCTCGGCCCTTCCGGCTGGCTGGTTTATTGCTGATAAATC
TGGAGCCGGTGAGCGTGGGTCTCGCGGTATCATTGCAGCACTGGGGCCAGATGGTAAGCCCTCCCGTATC
GTAGTTATCTACACGACGGGGAGTCAGGCAACTATGGATGAACGAAATAGACAGATCGCTGAGATAGGTG
CCTCACTGATTAAGCATTGGTAACTGTCAGACCAAGTTTACTCATATATACTTTAGATTGATTTAAAACT
TCATTTTTAATTTAAAAGGATCTAGGTGAAGATCCTTTTTGATAATCTCATGACCAAAATCCCTTAACGT
GAGTTTTCGTTCCACTGAGCGTCAGACCCCGTAGAAAAGATCAAAGGATCTTCTTGAGATCCTTTTTTTC
TGCGCGTAATCTGCTGCTTGCAAACAAAAAAACCACCGCTACCAGCGGTGGTTTGTTTGCCGGATCAAGA
GCTACCAACTCTTTTTCCGAAGGTAACTGGCTTCAGCAGAGCGCAGATACCAAATACTGTTCTTCTAGTG
TAGCCGTAGTTAGGCCACCACTTCAAGAACTCTGTAGCACCGCCTACATACCTCGCTCTGCTAATCCTGT
TACCAGTGGCTGCTGCCAGTGGCGATAAGTCGTGTCTTACCGGGTTGGACTCAAGACGATAGTTACCGGA
TAAGGCGCAGCGGTCGGGCTGAACGGGGGGTTCGTGCACACAGCCCAGCTTGGAGCGAACGACCTACACC
GAACTGAGATACCTACAGCGTGAGCTATGAGAAAGCGCCACGCTTCCCGAAGGGAGAAAGGCGGACAGGT
ATCCGGTAAGCGGCAGGGTCGGAACAGGAGAGCGCACGAGGGAGCTTCCAGGGGGAAACGCCTGGTATCT
TTATAGTCCTGTCGGGTTTCGCCACCTCTGACTTGAGCGTCGATTTTTGTGATGCTCGTCAGGGGGGCGG
AGCCTATGGAAAAACGCCAGCA
