Features (pLannotate 1.2.2; 19 found; start..end, strand, type, name):
     94..541     +  promoter       hSyn promoter: human synapsin I promoter; confers neuron-specific expression (Kügler et al., 2003)
    578..710     +  intron         chimeric intron: chimera between introns from human β-globin and immunoglobulin heavy chain genes
    755..773     +  promoter       T7 promoter: promoter for bacteriophage T7 RNA polymerase
    773..791     +  misc_feature   MCS (fragment): multiple cloning site
    912..932     +  CDS            capTEV™ (fragment): composite tag for in vivo biotinylation, TEV protease cleavage, and 6xHis tagging
    933..965     +  CDS            T7 tag (gene 10 leader): leader peptide from bacteriophage T7 gene 10 promotes efficient translation in E. coli
    969..992     +  CDS            Xpress™ tag: Xpress™ epitope tag, including an enterokinase recognition and cleavage site
   1020..1076    +  CDS            calmodulin-binding peptide: calmodulin-binding peptide from avian smooth muscle myosin light chain kinase
   1082..1808    +  CDS            HyPerRed (fragment): red fluorescent genetically encoded indicator for H2O2 ()
   1815..2255    +  CDS            CALM1: CALM1_HUMAN - Also known as CALM, CAM, CAM1. Experimental evidence at protein level: Swiss-Prot protein existence level 1. (Microbial infection) Required for Legionella pneumophila SidJ glutamylase activity. From Homo sapiens (Human).
   2282..2403    -  polyA_signal   SV40 poly(A) signal: SV40 polyadenylation signal
   2426..2494    -  CDS            large T antigen (fragment): large T antigen from SV40 (simian virus 40)
   2513..2580    +  CDS            lacZα (fragment): LacZα fragment of β-galactosidase; lacZ fragment
   2584..3012    +  rep_origin     f1 ori (sequence partly withheld): f1 bacteriophage origin of replication; arrow indicates direction of (+) strand synthesis
   3040..3139    -  misc_feature   bom (fragment): basis of mobility region from pBR322
   3241..3276    -  CDS            rop (fragment): Rop protein, which maintains plasmids at low copy number; rop
   3371..3475    +  promoter       AmpR promoter: bla
   3476..4336    +  CDS            AmpR: β-lactamase; bla; confers resistance to ampicillin, carbenicillin, and related antibiotics
   4507..5095    +  rep_origin     ori: high-copy-number ColE1/pMB1/pBR322/pUC origin of replication
>Addgene plasmid #125243 | pCI-syn-fRGECO1 | addgene full sequence | sequence record 264434 | Addgene NGS Result
CCAGCAACGCGGCCTTTTTACGGTTCCTGGCCTTTTGCTGGCCTTTTGCTCACATGGCTCGACAGATCTA
ATCTGCAGAGGGCCCTGCGTATGAGTGCAAGTGGGTTTTAAGACCAGGATGAGGCGGGGTGGGGGTGCCT
ACCTGACGACCGACCCCGACCCACTGGACAAGCACCCAACCCCCATTCCCCAAATTGCGCATCCCCTATC
AGAGAGGGGGAGGGGAAACAGGATGCGGCGAGGCGCGTGCGCACTGCCAGCTTCAGCACCGCGGACAGTG
CCTTCGCCCCCGCCTGGCGGCGCGCGCCACCGCCGCCTCAGCACTGAAGGCGCGCTGACGTCACTCGCCG
GTCCCCCGCAAACTCCCCTTCCCGGCCACCTTGGTCGCGTCCGCGCCGCCGCCGGCCCAGCCGGACCGCA
CCACGCGAGGCGCGAGATAGGGGGGCACGGGCGCGACCATCTGCGCTGCGGCGCCGGCGACTCAGCGCTG
CCTCAGTCTGCGGTGGGCAGCGGAGGAGTCGTGTCGTGCCTGAGAGCGCAGCTGCAGCTAGGAAGTTGGT
CGTGAGGCACTGGGCAGGTAAGTATCAAGGTTACAAGACAGGTTTAAGGAGACCAATAGAAACTGGGCTT
GTCGAGACAGAGAAGACTCTTGCGTTTCTGATAGGCACCTATTGGTCTTACTGACATCCACTTTGCCTTT
CTCTCCACAGGTGTCCACTCCCAGTTCAATTACAGCTCTTAAGGCTAGAGTACTTAATACGACTCACTAT
AGGCTAGCGCTACCGGACTCAAGCTTGGTACCGAACTCGGATCCACTAGTAACGGCCGCCAGTGTGCTGG
AATTCATGCTGCAGAACGAGCTTGCTCTTAAGTTGGCTGGACTTGATATTAACAAGACTGGAGGAGGTTC
TCATCATCATCATCATCATGGTATGGCTAGCATGACTGGTGGACAGCAAATGGGTCGGGATCTGTACGAC
GATGACGATAAGGATCTCGCAACAATGGTCGACTCATCACGTCGTAAGTGGAATAAGGCAGGTCACGCAG
TCAGAGCTATAGGTCGGCTGAGCTCACCCGTGGTTTCCGAGCGGATGTACCCCGAGGACGGCGCCCTGAA
GAGCGAGATCAAGAAGGGGCTGAGGCTGAAGGACGGCGGCCACTACGCCGCCGAGGTCAAGACCACCTAC
AAGGCCAAGAAGCCCGTGCAGCTGCCCGGCGCCTACATCGTGGACATCAAGTTGGACATCGTGTCCCACA
ACGAGGACTACACCATCGTGGAACAGTGCGAACGCGCCGAGGGCCGCCACTCCACCGGCGGCATGGACGA
GCTGTACAAGGGAGGTACAGGCGGGAGTCTGGTGAGCAAGGGCGAGGAGGATAACATGGCCATCATCAAG
GAGTTCATGCGCTTCAAGGTGCACATGGAGGGCTCCGTGAACGGCCACGAGTTCGAGATCGAGGGCGAGG
GCGAGGGCCGCCCCTACGAGGCCTTTCAGACCGCTAAGCTGAAGGTGACCAAGGGTGGCCCCCTGCCCTT
CGCCTGGGACATCCTGTCCCCTCAGTTCATGTACGGCTCCAAGGCCTACATTAAGCACCCAGCCGACATC
CCCGACTACTTCAAGCTGTCCTTCCCCGAGGGCTTCAGGTGGGAGCGCGTGATGAACTTCGAGGACGGCG
GCATTATTCACGTGAACCAGGACTCCTCCCTGCAGGACGGCGTATTCATCTACAAGGTGAAGCTGCGCGG
CACCAACTTCCCCCCCGACGGCCCCGTAATGCAGAAGAAGACCATGGGCTGGGAGGCTACGCGTGACGAC
CTGACTGAAGAGCAGATCGCAGAATTTAAAGAGGCTTTCTCCCTATTTGCCAAGGACGGGGATGGGACGA
TAACAACCAAGGAGCTTGGGACGGTGTTCCGATCGCTGGGGCAGAACCCCACAGAAGCAGAGCTGCAGGA
CATGATCAATGAAGTAGATGCCGACGGTGACGGCACATTCGACTTCCCTGAGTTCCTGACGATGATGGCA
AGAAAAATGAATGACACAGACAGTGAAGAGGAAATTCGCGAAGCGTTCCGCGTGTTTGATAAGGACGGCA
ATGGCTACATCGGCGCAGCAGAGCTTCGCCACGTGATGACAGACCTTGGAGAGAAGTTAACAGATGAGGA
GGTTGATGAAATGATCAGGGTAGCAGACATCGATGGGGATGGTCAGGTAAACTACGAAGAGTTTGTACAA
ATGATGACAGCGAAGTAGGCGGCCGCTTCGAGCAGACATGATAAGATACATTGATGAGTTTGGACAAACC
ACAACTAGAATGCAGTGAAAAAAATGCTTTATTTGTGAAATTTGTGATGCTATTGCTTTATTTGTAACCA
TTATAAGCTGCAATAAACAAGTTAACAACAACAATTGCATTCATTTTATGTTTCAGGTTCAGGGGGAGAT
GTGGGAGGTTTTTTAAAGCAAGTAAAACCTCTACAAATGTGGTAAAATCGATAAGGATCCGGGCTGGCGT
AATAGCGAAGAGGCCCGCACCGATCGCCCTTCCCAACAGTTGCGCAGCCTGAATGGCGAATGG
[124 nt withheld, positions 2584-2707]
C
[91 nt withheld, positions 2709-2799]
A
[49 nt withheld, positions 2801-2849]
CCTTTGACGTTGGAGTCCACGTTCTTT
[37 nt withheld, positions 2877-2913]
ACCCTATCTCGGTCTATTCTTTTGATTTATAAGGGATTTTGCCGATTTCGGCCTATTGGTTAAAAAATGA
GCTGATTTAACAAAAATTTAACGCGAATTTTAACAAAATATTAACGCTTACAATTTCCTGATGCGGTATT
TTCTCCTTACGCATCTGTGCGGTATTTCACACCGCATATGGTGCACTCTCAGTACAATCTGCTCTGATGC
CGCATAGTTAAGCCAGCCCCGACACCCGCCAACACCCGCTGACGCGCCCTGACGGGCTTGTCTGCTCCCG
GCATCCGCTTACAGACAAGCTGTGACCGTCTCCGGGAGCTGCATGTGTCAGAGGTTTTCACCGTCATCAC
CGAAACGCGCGAGACGAAAGGGCCTCGTGATACGCCTATTTTTATAGGTTAATGTCATGATAATAATGGT
TTCTTAGACGTCAGGTGGCACTTTTCGGGGAAATGTGCGCGGAACCCCTATTTGTTTATTTTTCTAAATA
CATTCAAATATGTATCCGCTCATGAGACAATAACCCTGATAAATGCTTCAATAATATTGAAAAAGGAAGA
GTATGAGTATTCAACATTTCCGTGTCGCCCTTATTCCCTTTTTTGCGGCATTTTGCCTTCCTGTTTTTGC
TCACCCAGAAACGCTGGTGAAAGTAAAAGATGCTGAAGATCAGTTGGGTGCACGAGTGGGTTACATCGAA
CTGGATCTCAACAGCGGTAAGATCCTTGAGAGTTTTCGCCCCGAAGAACGTTTTCCAATGATGAGCACTT
TTAAAGTTCTGCTATGTGGCGCGGTATTATCCCGTATTGACGCCGGGCAAGAGCAACTCGGTCGCCGCAT
ACACTATTCTCAGAATGACTTGGTTGAGTACTCACCAGTCACAGAAAAGCATCTTACGGATGGCATGACA
GTAAGAGAATTATGCAGTGCTGCCATAACCATGAGTGATAACACTGCGGCCAACTTACTTCTGACAACGA
TCGGAGGACCGAAGGAGCTAACCGCTTTTTTGCACAACATGGGGGATCATGTAACTCGCCTTGATCGTTG
GGAACCGGAGCTGAATGAAGCCATACCAAACGACGAGCGTGACACCACGATGCCTGTAGCAATGGCAACA
ACGTTGCGCAAACTATTAACTGGCGAACTACTTACTCTAGCTTCCCGGCAACAATTAATAGACTGGATGG
AGGCGGATAAAGTTGCAGGACCACTTCTGCGCTCGGCCCTTCCGGCTGGCTGGTTTATTGCTGATAAATC
TGGAGCCGGTGAGCGTGGGTCTCGCGGTATCATTGCAGCACTGGGGCCAGATGGTAAGCCCTCCCGTATC
GTAGTTATCTACACGACGGGGAGTCAGGCAACTATGGATGAACGAAATAGACAGATCGCTGAGATAGGTG
CCTCACTGATTAAGCATTGGTAACTGTCAGACCAAGTTTACTCATATATACTTTAGATTGATTTAAAACT
TCATTTTTAATTTAAAAGGATCTAGGTGAAGATCCTTTTTGATAATCTCATGACCAAAATCCCTTAACGT
GAGTTTTCGTTCCACTGAGCGTCAGACCCCGTAGAAAAGATCAAAGGATCTTCTTGAGATCCTTTTTTTC
TGCGCGTAATCTGCTGCTTGCAAACAAAAAAACCACCGCTACCAGCGGTGGTTTGTTTGCCGGATCAAGA
GCTACCAACTCTTTTTCCGAAGGTAACTGGCTTCAGCAGAGCGCAGATACCAAATACTGTTCTTCTAGTG
TAGCCGTAGTTAGGCCACCACTTCAAGAACTCTGTAGCACCGCCTACATACCTCGCTCTGCTAATCCTGT
TACCAGTGGCTGCTGCCAGTGGCGATAAGTCGTGTCTTACCGGGTTGGACTCAAGACGATAGTTACCGGA
TAAGGCGCAGCGGTCGGGCTGAACGGGGGGTTCGTGCACACAGCCCAGCTTGGAGCGAACGACCTACACC
GAACTGAGATACCTACAGCGTGAGCTATGAGAAAGCGCCACGCTTCCCGAAGGGAGAAAGGCGGACAGGT
ATCCGGTAAGCGGCAGGGTCGGAACAGGAGAGCGCACGAGGGAGCTTCCAGGGGGAAACGCCTGGTATCT
TTATAGTCCTGTCGGGTTTCGCCACCTCTGACTTGAGCGTCGATTTTTGTGATGCTCGTCAGGGGGGCGG
AGCCTATGGAAAAACG
