>Addgene plasmid #125243 | pCI-syn-fRGECO1 | depositor partial sequence | sequence record 239601 | fRGECO1
ATGCTGCAGAACGAGCTTGCTCTTAAGTTGGCTGGACTTGATATTAACAAGACTGGAGGAGGTTCTCATC
ATCATCATCATCATGGTATGGCTAGCATGACTGGTGGACAGCAAATGGGTCGGGATCTGTACGACGATGA
CGATAAGGATCTCGCAACAATGGTCGACTCATCACGTCGTAAGTGGAATAAGGCAGGTCACGCAGTCAGA
GCTATAGGTCGGCTGAGCTCACCCGTGGTTTCCGAGCGGATGTACCCCGAGGACGGCGCCCTGAAGAGCG
AGATCAAGAAGGGGCTGAGGCTGAAGGACGGCGGCCACTACGCCGCCGAGGTCAAGACCACCTACAAGGC
CAAGAAGCCCGTGCAGCTGCCCGGCGCCTACATCGTGGACATCAAGTTGGACATCGTGTCCCACAACGAG
GACTACACCATCGTGGAACAGTGCGAACGCGCCGAGGGCCGCCACTCCACCGGCGGCATGGACGAGCTGT
ACAAGGGAGGTACAGGCGGGAGTCTGGTGAGCAAGGGCGAGGAGGATAACATGGCCATCATCAAGGAGTT
CATGCGCTTCAAGGTGCACATGGAGGGCTCCGTGAACGGCCACGAGTTCGAGATCGAGGGCGAGGGCGAG
GGCCGCCCCTACGAGGCCTTTCAGACCGCTAAGCTGAAGGTGACCAAGGGTGGCCCCCTGCCCTTCGCCT
GGGACATCCTGTCCCCTCAGTTCATGTACGGCTCCAAGGCCTACATTAAGCACCCAGCCGACATCCCCGA
CTACTTCAAGCTGTCCTTCCCCGAGGGCTTCAGGTGGGAGCGCGTGATGAACTTCGAGGACGGCGGCATT
ATTCACGTGAACCAGGACTCCTCCCTGCAGGACGGCGTATTCATCTACAAGGTGAAGCTGCGCGGCACCA
ACTTCCCCCCCGACGGCCCCGTAATGCAGAAGAAGACCATGGGCTGGGAGGCTACGCGTGACGACCTGAC
TGAAGAGCAGATCGCAGAATTTAAAGAGGCTTTCTCCCTATTTGCCAAGGACGGGGATGGGACGATAACA
ACCAAGGAGCTTGGGACGGTGTTCCGATCGCTGGGGCAGAACCCCACAGAAGCAGAGCTGCAGGACATGA
TCAATGAAGTAGATGCCGACGGTGACGGCACATTCGACTTCCCTGAGTTCCTGACGATGATGGCAAGAAA
AATGAATGACACAGACAGTGAAGAGGAAATTCGCGAAGCGTTCCGCGTGTTTGATAAGGACGGCAATGGC
TACATCGGCGCAGCAGAGCTTCGCCACGTGATGACAGACCTTGGAGAGAAGTTAACAGATGAGGAGGTTG
ATGAAATGATCAGGGTAGCAGACATCGATGGGGATGGTCAGGTAAACTACGAAGAGTTTGTACAAATGAT
GACAGCGAAGTAG
